Addgene plasmid #178379: pOME0008L
Purpose: Expresses KSHV K3
Depositing lab: Dirk Dittmer. Depositing organization: University of North Carolina at Chapel Hill. Publication: Novel modulators of p53-signaling encoded by unknown genes of emerging viruses. Alzhanova D, Corcoran K, Bailey AG, Long K, Taft-Benz S, Graham RL, Broussard GS, Heise M, Neumann G, Halfmann P, Kawaoka Y, Baric RS, Damania B, Dittmer DP. PLoS Pathog. 2021 Jan 7;17(1):e1009033. doi: 10.1371/journal.ppat.1009033. eCollection 2021 Jan. PubMed 33411764.
Backbone
  Vector backbone: pLENTI
  Backbone size w/o insert (bp): 9630
  Vector type: Lentiviral
Growth in bacteria
  Bacterial resistance: Ampicillin, 100 μg/mL
  Growth temperature: 37°C
  Growth strain: NEB Stable
  Copy number: High Copy
Gene/Insert
  Gene/Insert name: KSHV ORF K3
  Species: Kaposi's sarcoma-associated herpesvirus
  Insert size (bp): 1064
  Cloning method: Unknown
Terms and licenses: Academic/Nonprofit Terms; Industry Terms: Not Available to Industry
Depositor comments: Sequences and further information can be found at https://www.med.unc.edu/orfeome/downloads/pome
How to cite: pOME0008L was a gift from Dirk Dittmer (Addgene plasmid # 178379 ; http://n2t.net/addgene:178379 ; RRID:Addgene_178379)
