[The description below was written by a language model from this plasmid's Addgene catalogue record and pLannotate feature annotations shown in this document.]
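Description:
pOME0008L is a third-generation, self-inactivating HIV-1 lentiviral expression plasmid built on a pLENTI backbone and carrying the K3 open reading frame of Kaposi's sarcoma-associated herpesvirus. It is propagated in E. coli through a high-copy ColE1/pUC-type origin with ampicillin selection (AmpR); an f1 origin and remnants of a lac/lacZα cloning region with T3 and T7 promoters are also present in the bacterial portion. The viral genome is transcribed from a chimeric RSV promoter fused to a truncated 5' LTR, which makes packaging Tat-independent. It contains the Ψ packaging signal with a short gag fragment, the RRE for Rev-dependent export, the cPPT/CTS, a WPRE to boost transcript levels, and a ΔU3 3' LTR that inactivates LTR promoter activity after integration. An SV40 poly(A) signal and SV40 origin follow the 3' LTR.

Within the provirus, the CMV enhancer/promoter drives K3, which lies between attB1 and attB2 sites, indicating that it was introduced by Gateway recombination. K3 (MIR1) is a viral E3 ubiquitin ligase that promotes ubiquitination and degradation of host MHC-I and CD1D. The ORF is fused at its C-terminus to a 3xFLAG tag for detection; a backbone V5 tag lies beyond attB2, and the record does not show whether it is translated. A separate SV40 promoter expresses Emerald GFP, marking transfected or transduced cells. The plasmid belongs to a viral ORFeome collection, and the associated publication concerns viral modulators of p53 signalling. The sequenced record is 9,073 nt, shorter than the sum of the catalogued backbone and insert sizes would suggest.
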