Features (pLannotate 1.2.2; 32 found; start..end, strand, type, name):
      3..229     +  promoter       RSV promoter: Rous sarcoma virus enhancer/promoter
    230..410     +  LTR            5' LTR (truncated): truncated 5' long terminal repeat (LTR) from HIV-1
    457..582     +  misc_feature   HIV-1 Ψ: packaging signal of human immunodeficiency virus type 1
    566..929     +  CDS            HIV-1 gag (fragment): gag protein from human immunodeficiency virus 1; gag
   1075..1308    +  misc_feature   RRE: The Rev response element (RRE) of HIV-1 allows for Rev-dependent mRNA export from the nucleus to the cytoplasm.
   1685..1785    +  CDS            Rev (fragment): human immunodeficiency virus 1 (HIV-1) Rev protein; rev; enhances nuclear export of unspliced and incompletely spliced viral mRNAs
   1804..1921    +  misc_feature   cPPT/CTS: central polypurine tract and central termination sequence of HIV-1
   1944..2247    +  enhancer       CMV enhancer: human cytomegalovirus immediate early enhancer
   2248..2451    +  promoter       CMV promoter: human cytomegalovirus (CMV) immediate early promoter
   2568..2592    +  protein_bind   attB1: mutant version of attB; recombination site for the Gateway® BP reaction BP Clonase™
   2630..3595    +  CDS            K3: MIR1_HHV8P - Experimental evidence at protein level: Swiss-Prot protein existence level 1. E3 ubiquitin-protein ligase which promotes ubiquitination and subsequent degradation of host MHC-I and CD1D molecules, presumably to prevent lysis of infected cells by cytotoxic T-lymphocytes. Binds target molecules through transmembrane interaction. E3 ubiquitin- protein ligases accept ubiquitin from specific E2 ubiquitin-conjugating enzymes, and then transfer it to target protein. The result of this ubiquitination is the enhancement of the endocytosis of the target chain and the delivery to the lysosom
   3596..3661    +  CDS            3xFLAG: three tandem FLAG® epitope tags, followed by an enterokinase cleavage site
   3691..3715    -  protein_bind   attB2: mutant version of attB; recombination site for the Gateway® BP reaction BP Clonase™
   3768..3809    +  CDS            V5 tag: epitope tag from simian virus 5
   3833..4421    +  misc_feature   WPRE: woodchuck hepatitis virus posttranscriptional regulatory element
   4436..4752    +  promoter       SV40 promoter: SV40 enhancer and early promoter
   4803..5522    +  CDS            EmGFP: Emerald GFP mammalian codon-optimized
   5521..5592    +  CDS            nef (fragment): NEF_HV1Z2 - Experimental evidence at protein level: Swiss-Prot protein existence level 1. Extracellular Nef protein targets CD4(+) T-lymphocytes for apoptosis by interacting with CXCR4 surface receptors. From Human immunodeficiency virus type 1 group M subtype D (isolate Z2/CDC-Z34) (HIV-1).
   5594..5827    +  LTR            3' LTR (ΔU3): self-inactivating 3' long terminal repeat (LTR) from HIV-1
   5899..6020    +  polyA_signal   SV40 poly(A) signal: SV40 polyadenylation signal
   6060..6195    +  rep_origin     SV40 ori: SV40 origin of replication
   6216..6234    -  promoter       T7 promoter: promoter for bacteriophage T7 RNA polymerase
   6242..6397    +  CDS            lacZα (fragment): LacZα fragment of β-galactosidase; lacZ fragment
   6402..6830    +  rep_origin     f1 ori (sequence partly withheld): f1 bacteriophage origin of replication; arrow indicates direction of (+) strand synthesis
   6883..6987    +  promoter       AmpR promoter: bla
   6988..7848    +  CDS            AmpR: β-lactamase; bla; confers resistance to ampicillin, carbenicillin, and related antibiotics
   8019..8607    +  rep_origin     ori: high-copy-number ColE1/pMB1/pBR322/pUC origin of replication
   8790..8882    +  CDS            lacI (fragment): lac repressor; lacI; The lac repressor binds to the lac operator to inhibit transcription in E. coli. This inhibition can be relieved by adding lactose or isopropyl-β-D-thiogalactopyranoside (IPTG).
   8895..8916    +  protein_bind   CAP binding site: CAP binding activates transcription in the presence of cAMP. E. coli catabolite activator protein
   8931..8961    +  promoter       lac promoter: promoter for the E. coli lac operon
   8969..8985    +  protein_bind   lac operator: The lac repressor binds to the lac operator to inhibit transcription in E. coli. This inhibition can be relieved by adding lactose or isopropyl-β-D-thiogalactopyranoside (IPTG). lac repressor encoded by lacI
   9030..9048    +  promoter       T3 promoter: promoter for bacteriophage T3 RNA polymerase
>Addgene plasmid #178379 | pOME0008L | addgene full sequence | sequence record 351323 | Addgene NGS Result
AATGTAGTCTTATGCAATACTCTTGTAGTCTTGCAACATGGTAACGATGAGTTAGCAACATGCCTTACAA
GGAGAGAAAAAGCACCGTGCATGCCGATTGGTGGAAGTAAGGTGGTACGATCGTGCCTTATTAGGAAGGC
AACAGACGGGTCTGACATGGATTGGACGAACCACTGAATTGCCGCATTGCAGAGATATTGTATTTAAGTG
CCTAGCTCGATACATAAACGGGTCTCTCTGGTTAGACCAGATCTGAGCCTGGGAGCTCTCTGGCTAACTA
GGGAACCCACTGCTTAAGCCTCAATAAAGCTTGCCTTGAGTGCTTCAAGTAGTGTGTGCCCGTCTGTTGT
GTGACTCTGGTAACTAGAGATCCCTCAGACCCTTTTAGTCAGTGTGGAAAATCTCTAGCAGTGGCGCCCG
AACAGGGACTTGAAAGCGAAAGGGAAACCAGAGGAGCTCTCTCGACGCAGGACTCGGCTTGCTGAAGCGC
GCACGGCAAGAGGCGAGGGGCGGCGACTGGTGAGTACGCCAAAAATTTTGACTAGCGGAGGCTAGAAGGA
GAGAGATGGGTGCGAGAGCGTCAGTATTAAGCGGGGGAGAATTAGATCGCGATGGGAAAAAATTCGGTTA
AGGCCAGGGGGAAAGAAAAAATATAAATTAAAACATATAGTATGGGCAAGCAGGGAGCTAGAACGATTCG
CAGTTAATCCTGGCCTGTTAGAAACATCAGAAGGCTGTAGACAAATACTGGGACAGCTACAACCATCCCT
TCAGACAGGATCAGAAGAACTTAGATCATTATATAATACAGTAGCAACCCTCTATTGTGTGCATCAAAGG
ATAGAGATAAAAGACACCAAGGAAGCTTTAGACAAGATAGAGGAAGAGCAAAACAAAAGTAAGACCACCG
CACAGCAAGCGGCCGCTGATCTTCAGACCTGGAGGAGGAGATATGAGGGACAATTGGAGAAGTGAATTAT
ATAAATATAAAGTAGTAAAAATTGAACCATTAGGAGTAGCACCCACCAAGGCAAAGAGAAGAGTGGTGCA
GAGAGAAAAAAGAGCAGTGGGAATAGGAGCTTTGTTCCTTGGGTTCTTGGGAGCAGCAGGAAGCACTATG
GGCGCAGCGTCAATGACGCTGACGGTACAGGCCAGACAATTATTGTCTGGTATAGTGCAGCAGCAGAACA
ATTTGCTGAGGGCTATTGAGGCGCAACAGCATCTGTTGCAACTCACAGTCTGGGGCATCAAGCAGCTCCA
GGCAAGAATCCTGGCTGTGGAAAGATACCTAAAGGATCAACAGCTCCTGGGGATTTGGGGTTGCTCTGGA
AAACTCATTTGCACCACTGCTGTGCCTTGGAATGCTAGTTGGAGTAATAAATCTCTGGAACAGATTTGGA
ATCACACGACCTGGATGGAGTGGGACAGAGAAATTAACAATTACACAAGCTTAATACACTCCTTAATTGA
AGAATCGCAAAACCAGCAAGAAAAGAATGAACAAGAATTATTGGAATTAGATAAATGGGCAAGTTTGTGG
AATTGGTTTAACATAACAAATTGGCTGTGGTATATAAAATTATTCATAATGATAGTAGGAGGCTTGGTAG
GTTTAAGAATAGTTTTTGCTGTACTTTCTATAGTGAATAGAGTTAGGCAGGGATATTCACCATTATCGTT
TCAGACCCACCTCCCAACCCCGAGGGGACCCGACAGGCCCGAAGGAATAGAAGAAGAAGGTGGAGAGAGA
GACAGAGACAGATCCATTCGATTAGTGAACGGATCTCGACGGTATCGGTTAACTTTTAAAAGAAAAGGGG
GGATTGGGGGGTACAGTGCAGGGGAAAGAATAGTAGACATAATAGCAACAGACATACAAACTAAAGAATT
ACAAAAACAAATTACAAAAATTCAAAATTTTATCGATAAGCTTGGGAGTTCCGCGTTACATAACTTACGG
TAAATGGCCCGCCTGGCTGACCGCCCAACGACCCCCGCCCATTGACGTCAATAATGACGTATGTTCCCAT
AGTAACGCCAATAGGGACTTTCCATTGACGTCAATGGGTGGAGTATTTACGGTAAACTGCCCACTTGGCA
GTACATCAAGTGTATCATATGCCAAGTACGCCCCCTATTGACGTCAATGACGGTAAATGGCCCGCCTGGC
ATTATGCCCAGTACATGACCTTATGGGACTTTCCTACTTGGCAGTACATCTACGTATTAGTCATCGCTAT
TACCATGGTGATGCGGTTTTGGCAGTACATCAATGGGCGTGGATAGCGGTTTGACTCACGGGGATTTCCA
AGTCTCCACCCCATTGACGTCAATGGGAGTTTGTTTTGGCACCAAAATCAACGGGACTTTCCAAAATGTC
GTAACAACTCCGCCCCATTGACGCAAATGGGCGGTAGGCGTGTACGGTGGGAGGTCTATATAAGCAGAGC
TCGTTTAGTGAACCGTCAGATCGCCTGGAGACGCCATCCACGCTGTTTTGACCTCCATAGAAGACACCGA
CTCTAGAGGATCCACTAGTCCAGTGTGGTGGAATTCTGCAGATATCAACAAGTTTGTACAAAAAAGCAGG
CTCTTTAAAGGAACCAATTCAGTCGACGGTACCGCCACCATGGAAGATGAGGATGTTCCTGTCTGCTGGA
TTTGCAACGAGGAGCTCGGAAATGAGAGATTTAGAGCCTGTGGATGCACAGGAGAGCTCGAGAACGTCCA
TAGAAGTTGTTTAAGCACCTGGCTCACTATCTCTAGAAACACGGCCTGTCAGATATGTGGCGTCGTATAC
AACACGCGCGTGGTCTGGCGACCCTTGCGCGAAATGACGCTATTGCCTCGGCTGACTTACCAGGAGGGTC
TGGAACTGATTGTTTTTATTTTCATTATGACATTGGGGGCCGCTGGCCTTGCCGCTGCGACGTGGGTTTG
GCTATATATAGTGGGCGGTCATGACCCAGAGATAGATCACGTCGCTGCAGCCGCGTACTACGTTTTTTTC
GTGTTTTACCAATTGTTTGTCGTTTTTGGGTTGGGTGCGTTTTTCCACATGATGCGCCACGTGGGGCGGG
CATACGCTGCTGTAAACACGCGGGTTGAAGTGTTTCCATATAGACCTCGGCCGACATCACCAGAGTGTGC
AGTAGAGGAGATCGAGCTTCAGGAAATTCTTCCCCGTGGGGATAACCAGGACGAGGAGGGGCCCGCGGGG
GCAGCTCCAGGCGACCAAGATGGCCCCGCGGATGGCGCTCCTGTGCATCGCGACTCAGAAGAATCCGTGG
ATGAAGCTGCAGGGTACAAGGAAGCGGGAGAACCAACACATAATGATGGACGTGATGACAATGTAGAGCC
AACCGCGGTTGGGTGTGACTGTAACAACTTGGGCGCTGAGCGGTATAGGGCCACTTACTGTGGCGGTTAT
GTTGGTGCCCAGTCGGGCGATGGGGCTTATAGTGTCTCCTGCCATAATAAGGCTGGACCCTCCTCTCTAG
TTGATATCCTTCCACAGGGTTTGCCTGGGGGTGGCTATGGTTCCATGGGCGTGATTAGGAAACGTTCGGC
TGTTTCGTCTGCCCTTATGTTTCATGACTACAAAGACCATGACGGTGATTATAAAGATCATGATATCGAT
TACAAGGATGACGATGACAAGTAGTAAGCGGCCGCACTCGAGATATCTAGACCCAGCTTTCTTGTACAAA
GTGGTTGATATCCAGCACAGTGGCGGCCGCTCGAGTCTAGAGGGCCCGCGGTTCGAAGGTAAGCCTATCC
CTAACCCTCTCCTCGGTCTCGATTCTACGCGTACCGGTTAGTAATGATCGACAATCAACCTCTGGATTAC
AAAATTTGTGAAAGATTGACTGGTATTCTTAACTATGTTGCTCCTTTTACGCTATGTGGATACGCTGCTT
TAATGCCTTTGTATCATGCTATTGCTTCCCGTATGGCTTTCATTTTCTCCTCCTTGTATAAATCCTGGTT
GCTGTCTCTTTATGAGGAGTTGTGGCCCGTTGTCAGGCAACGTGGCGTGGTGTGCACTGTGTTTGCTGAC
GCAACCCCCACTGGTTGGGGCATTGCCACCACCTGTCAGCTCCTTTCCGGGACTTTCGCTTTCCCCCTCC
CTATTGCCACGGCGGAACTCATCGCCGCCTGCCTTGCCCGCTGCTGGACAGGGGCTCGGCTGTTGGGCAC
TGACAATTCCGTGGTGTTGTCGGGGAAGCTGACGTCCTTTCCATGGCTGCTCGCCTGTGTTGCCACCTGG
ATTCTGCGCGGGACGTCCTTCTGCTACGTCCCTTCGGCCCTCAATCCAGCGGACCTTCCTTCCCGCGGCC
TGCTGCCGGCTCTGCGGCCTCTTCCGCGTCTTCGCCTTCGCCCTCAGACGAGTCGGATCTCCCTTTGGGC
CGCCTCCCCGCCTGGCGATGGTACCGGTGTGGAAAGTCCCCAGGCTCCCCAGCAGGCAGAAGTATGCAAA
GCATGCATCTCAATTAGTCAGCAACCAGGTGTGGAAAGTCCCCAGGCTCCCCAGCAGGCAGAAGTATGCA
AAGCATGCATCTCAATTAGTCAGCAACCATAGTCCCGCCCCTAACTCCGCCCATCCCGCCCCTAACTCCG
CCCAGTTCCGCCCATTCTCCGCCCCATGGCTGACTAATTTTTTTTATTTATGCAGAGGCCGAGGCCGCCT
CTGCCTCTGAGCTATTCCAGAAGTAGTGAGGAGGCTTTTTTGGAGGCCTAGGCTTTTGCAAAAAGCTCCC
GGGAGCTTGTATATCCATTTTCGGATCTGATCAGCACCTAGCATGGTGAGCAAGGGCGAGGAGCTGTTCA
CCGGGGTGGTGCCCATCCTGGTCGAGCTGGACGGCGACGTAAACGGCCACAAGTTCAGCGTGTCCGGCGA
GGGCGAGGGCGATGCCACCTACGGCAAGCTGACCCTGAAGTTCATCTGCACCACCGGCAAGCTGCCCGTG
CCCTGGCCCACCCTCGTGACCACCTTCACCTACGGCGTGCAGTGCTTCGCCCGCTACCCCGACCACATGA
AGCAGCACGACTTCTTCAAGTCCGCCATGCCCGAAGGCTACGTCCAGGAGCGCACCATCTTCTTCAAGGA
CGACGGCAACTACAAGACCCGCGCCGAGGTGAAGTTCGAGGGCGACACCCTGGTGAACCGCATCGAGCTG
AAGGGCATCGACTTCAAGGAGGACGGCAACATCCTGGGGCACAAGCTGGAGTACAACTACAACAGCCACA
AGGTCTATATCACCGCCGACAAGCAGAAGAACGGCATCAAGGTGAACTTCAAGACCCGCCACAACATCGA
GGACGGCAGCGTGCAGCTCGCCGACCACTACCAGCAGAACACCCCCATCGGCGACGGCCCCGTGCTGCTG
CCCGACAACCACTACCTGAGCACCCAGTCCGCCCTGAGCAAAGACCCCAACGAGAAGCGCGATCACATGG
TCCTGCTGGAGTTCGTGACCGCCGCCGGGATCACTCTCGGCATGGACGAGCTGTACAAGTAAGGTACCTT
TAAGACCAATGACTTACAAGGCAGCTGTAGATCTTAGCCACTTTTTAAAAGAAAAGGGGGGACTGGAAGG
GCTAATTCACTCCCAACGAAGACAAGATCTGCTTTTTGCTTGTACTGGGTCTCTCTGGTTAGACCAGATC
TGAGCCTGGGAGCTCTCTGGCTAACTAGGGAACCCACTGCTTAAGCCTCAATAAAGCTTGCCTTGAGTGC
TTCAAGTAGTGTGTGCCCGTCTGTTGTGTGACTCTGGTAACTAGAGATCCCTCAGACCCTTTTAGTCAGT
GTGGAAAATCTCTAGCAGTAGTAGTTCATGTCATCTTATTATTCAGTATTTATAACTTGCAAAGAAATGA
ATATCAGAGAGTGAGAGGAACTTGTTTATTGCAGCTTATAATGGTTACAAATAAAGCAATAGCATCACAA
ATTTCACAAATAAAGCATTTTTTTCACTGCATTCTAGTTGTGGTTTGTCCAAACTCATCAATGTATCTTA
TCATGTCTGGCTCTAGCTATCCCGCCCCTAACTCCGCCCATCCCGCCCCTAACTCCGCCCAGTTCCGCCC
ATTCTCCGCCCCATGGCTGACTAATTTTTTTTATTTATGCAGAGGCCGAGGCCGCCTCGGCCTCTGAGCT
ATTCCAGAAGTAGTGAGGAGGCTTTTTTGGAGGCCTAGGGACGTACCCAATTCGCCCTATAGTGAGTCGT
ATTACGCGCGCTCACTGGCCGTCGTTTTACAACGTCGTGACTGGGAAAACCCTGGCGTTACCCAACTTAA
TCGCCTTGCAGCACATCCCCCTTTCGCCAGCTGGCGTAATAGCGAAGAGGCCCGCACCGATCGCCCTTCC
CAACAGTTGCGCAGCCTGAATGGCGAATGGG
[124 nt withheld, positions 6402-6525]
C
[91 nt withheld, positions 6527-6617]
A
[49 nt withheld, positions 6619-6667]
CCTTTGACGTTGGAGTCCACGTTCTTT
[37 nt withheld, positions 6695-6731]
ACCCTATCTCGGTCTATTCTTTTGATTTATAAGGGATTTTGCCGATTTCGGCCTATTGGTTAAAAAATGA
GCTGATTTAACAAAAATTTAACGCGAATTTTAACAAAATATTAACGCTTACAATTTAGGTGGCACTTTTC
GGGGAAATGTGCGCGGAACCCCTATTTGTTTATTTTTCTAAATACATTCAAATATGTATCCGCTCATGAG
ACAATAACCCTGATAAATGCTTCAATAATATTGAAAAAGGAAGAGTATGAGTATTCAACATTTCCGTGTC
GCCCTTATTCCCTTTTTTGCGGCATTTTGCCTTCCTGTTTTTGCTCACCCAGAAACGCTGGTGAAAGTAA
AAGATGCTGAAGATCAGTTGGGTGCACGAGTGGGTTACATCGAACTGGATCTCAACAGCGGTAAGATCCT
TGAGAGTTTTCGCCCCGAAGAACGTTTTCCAATGATGAGCACTTTTAAAGTTCTGCTATGTGGCGCGGTA
TTATCCCGTATTGACGCCGGGCAAGAGCAACTCGGTCGCCGCATACACTATTCTCAGAATGACTTGGTTG
AGTACTCACCAGTCACAGAAAAGCATCTTACGGATGGCATGACAGTAAGAGAATTATGCAGTGCTGCCAT
AACCATGAGTGATAACACTGCGGCCAACTTACTTCTGACAACGATCGGAGGACCGAAGGAGCTAACCGCT
TTTTTGCACAACATGGGGGATCATGTAACTCGCCTTGATCGTTGGGAACCGGAGCTGAATGAAGCCATAC
CAAACGACGAGCGTGACACCACGATGCCTGTAGCAATGGCAACAACGTTGCGCAAACTATTAACTGGCGA
ACTACTTACTCTAGCTTCCCGGCAACAATTAATAGACTGGATGGAGGCGGATAAAGTTGCAGGACCACTT
CTGCGCTCGGCCCTTCCGGCTGGCTGGTTTATTGCTGATAAATCTGGAGCCGGTGAGCGTGGGTCTCGCG
GTATCATTGCAGCACTGGGGCCAGATGGTAAGCCCTCCCGTATCGTAGTTATCTACACGACGGGGAGTCA
GGCAACTATGGATGAACGAAATAGACAGATCGCTGAGATAGGTGCCTCACTGATTAAGCATTGGTAACTG
TCAGACCAAGTTTACTCATATATACTTTAGATTGATTTAAAACTTCATTTTTAATTTAAAAGGATCTAGG
TGAAGATCCTTTTTGATAATCTCATGACCAAAATCCCTTAACGTGAGTTTTCGTTCCACTGAGCGTCAGA
CCCCGTAGAAAAGATCAAAGGATCTTCTTGAGATCCTTTTTTTCTGCGCGTAATCTGCTGCTTGCAAACA
AAAAAACCACCGCTACCAGCGGTGGTTTGTTTGCCGGATCAAGAGCTACCAACTCTTTTTCCGAAGGTAA
CTGGCTTCAGCAGAGCGCAGATACCAAATACTGTTCTTCTAGTGTAGCCGTAGTTAGGCCACCACTTCAA
GAACTCTGTAGCACCGCCTACATACCTCGCTCTGCTAATCCTGTTACCAGTGGCTGCTGCCAGTGGCGAT
AAGTCGTGTCTTACCGGGTTGGACTCAAGACGATAGTTACCGGATAAGGCGCAGCGGTCGGGCTGAACGG
GGGGTTCGTGCACACAGCCCAGCTTGGAGCGAACGACCTACACCGAACTGAGATACCTACAGCGTGAGCT
ATGAGAAAGCGCCACGCTTCCCGAAGGGAGAAAGGCGGACAGGTATCCGGTAAGCGGCAGGGTCGGAACA
GGAGAGCGCACGAGGGAGCTTCCAGGGGGAAACGCCTGGTATCTTTATAGTCCTGTCGGGTTTCGCCACC
TCTGACTTGAGCGTCGATTTTTGTGATGCTCGTCAGGGGGGCGGAGCCTATGGAAAAACGCCAGCAACGC
GGCCTTTTTACGGTTCCTGGCCTTTTGCTGGCCTTTTGCTCACATGTTCTTTCCTGCGTTATCCCCTGAT
TCTGTGGATAACCGTATTACCGCCTTTGAGTGAGCTGATACCGCTCGCCGCAGCCGAACGACCGAGCGCA
GCGAGTCAGTGAGCGAGGAAGCGGAAGAGCGCCCAATACGCAAACCGCCTCTCCCCGCGCGTTGGCCGAT
TCATTAATGCAGCTGGCACGACAGGTTTCCCGACTGGAAAGCGGGCAGTGAGCGCAACGCAATTAATGTG
AGTTAGCTCACTCATTAGGCACCCCAGGCTTTACACTTTATGCTTCCGGCTCGTATGTTGTGTGGAATTG
TGAGCGGATAACAATTTCACACAGGAAACAGCTATGACCATGATTACGCCAAGCGCGCAATTAACCCTCA
CTAAAGGGAACAAAAGCTGGAGCTGCAAGCTT
