>Addgene plasmid #178379 | pOME0008L | depositor partial sequence | sequence record 346419 | Insert
GTCGACGGTACCGCCACCATGGAAGATGAGGATGTTCCTGTCTGCTGGATTTGCAACGAGGAGCTCGGAA
ATGAGAGATTTAGAGCCTGTGGATGCACAGGAGAGCTCGAGAACGTCCATAGAAGTTGTTTAAGCACCTG
GCTCACTATCTCTAGAAACACGGCCTGTCAGATATGTGGCGTCGTATACAACACGCGCGTGGTCTGGCGA
CCCTTGCGCGAAATGACGCTATTGCCTCGGCTGACTTACCAGGAGGGTCTGGAACTGATTGTTTTTATTT
TCATTATGACATTGGGGGCCGCTGGCCTTGCCGCTGCGACGTGGGTTTGGCTATATATAGTGGGCGGTCA
TGACCCAGAGATAGATCACGTCGCTGCAGCCGCGTACTACGTTTTTTTCGTGTTTTACCAATTGTTTGTC
GTTTTTGGGTTGGGTGCGTTTTTCCACATGATGCGCCACGTGGGGCGGGCATACGCTGCTGTAAACACGC
GGGTTGAAGTGTTTCCATATAGACCTCGGCCGACATCACCAGAGTGTGCAGTAGAGGAGATCGAGCTTCA
GGAAATTCTTCCCCGTGGGGATAACCAGGACGAGGAGGGGCCCGCGGGGGCAGCTCCAGGCGACCAAGAT
GGCCCCGCGGATGGCGCTCCTGTGCATCGCGACTCAGAAGAATCCGTGGATGAAGCTGCAGGGTACAAGG
AAGCGGGAGAACCAACACATAATGATGGACGTGATGACAATGTAGAGCCAACCGCGGTTGGGTGTGACTG
TAACAACTTGGGCGCTGAGCGGTATAGGGCCACTTACTGTGGCGGTTATGTTGGTGCCCAGTCGGGCGAT
GGGGCTTATAGTGTCTCCTGCCATAATAAGGCTGGACCCTCCTCTCTAGTTGATATCCTTCCACAGGGTT
TGCCTGGGGGTGGCTATGGTTCCATGGGCGTGATTAGGAAACGTTCGGCTGTTTCGTCTGCCCTTATGTT
TCATGACTACAAAGACCATGACGGTGATTATAAAGATCATGATATCGATTACAAGGATGACGATGACAAG
TAGTAAGCGGCCGC
