>Addgene plasmid #178379 | pOME0008L | depositor partial sequence | sequence record 346420 | Backbone
AATGTAGTCTTATGCAATACTCTTGTAGTCTTGCAACATGGTAACGATGAGTTAGCAACATGCCTTACAA
GGAGAGAAAAAGCACCGTGCATGCCGATTGGTGGAAGTAAGGTGGTACGATCGTGCCTTATTAGGAAGGC
AACAGACGGGTCTGACATGGATTGGACGAACCACTGAATTGCCGCATTGCAGAGATATTGTATTTAAGTG
CCTAGCTCGATACATAAACGGGTCTCTCTGGTTAGACCAGATCTGAGCCTGGGAGCTCTCTGGCTAACTA
GGGAACCCACTGCTTAAGCCTCAATAAAGCTTGCCTTGAGTGCTTCAAGTAGTGTGTGCCCGTCTGTTGT
GTGACTCTGGTAACTAGAGATCCCTCAGACCCTTTTAGTCAGTGTGGAAAATCTCTAGCAGTGGCGCCCG
AACAGGGACTTGAAAGCGAAAGGGAAACCAGAGGAGCTCTCTCGACGCAGGACTCGGCTTGCTGAAGCGC
GCACGGCAAGAGGCGAGGGGCGGCGACTGGTGAGTACGCCAAAAATTTTGACTAGCGGAGGCTAGAAGGA
GAGAGATGGGTGCGAGAGCGTCAGTATTAAGCGGGGGAGAATTAGATCGCGATGGGAAAAAATTCGGTTA
AGGCCAGGGGGAAAGAAAAAATATAAATTAAAACATATAGTATGGGCAAGCAGGGAGCTAGAACGATTCG
CAGTTAATCCTGGCCTGTTAGAAACATCAGAAGGCTGTAGACAAATACTGGGACAGCTACAACCATCCCT
TCAGACAGGATCAGAAGAACTTAGATCATTATATAATACAGTAGCAACCCTCTATTGTGTGCATCAAAGG
ATAGAGATAAAAGACACCAAGGAAGCTTTAGACAAGATAGAGGAAGAGCAAAACAAAAGTAAGACCACCG
CACAGCAAGCGGCCGCTGATCTTCAGACCTGGAGGAGGAGATATGAGGGACAATTGGAGAAGTGAATTAT
ATAAATATAAAGTAGTAAAAATTGAACCATTAGGAGTAGCACCCACCAAGGCAAAGAGAAGAGTGGTGCA
GAGAGAAAAAAGAGCAGTGGGAATAGGAGCTTTGTTCCTTGGGTTCTTGGGAGCAGCAGGAAGCACTATG
GGCGCAGCGTCAATGACGCTGACGGTACAGGCCAGACAATTATTGTCTGGTATAGTGCAGCAGCAGAACA
ATTTGCTGAGGGCTATTGAGGCGCAACAGCATCTGTTGCAACTCACAGTCTGGGGCATCAAGCAGCTCCA
GGCAAGAATCCTGGCTGTGGAAAGATACCTAAAGGATCAACAGCTCCTGGGGATTTGGGGTTGCTCTGGA
AAACTCATTTGCACCACTGCTGTGCCTTGGAATGCTAGTTGGAGTAATAAATCTCTGGAACAGATTTGGA
ATCACACGACCTGGATGGAGTGGGACAGAGAAATTAACAATTACACAAGCTTAATACACTCCTTAATTGA
AGAATCGCAAAACCAGCAAGAAAAGAATGAACAAGAATTATTGGAATTAGATAAATGGGCAAGTTTGTGG
AATTGGTTTAACATAACAAATTGGCTGTGGTATATAAAATTATTCATAATGATAGTAGGAGGCTTGGTAG
GTTTAAGAATAGTTTTTGCTGTACTTTCTATAGTGAATAGAGTTAGGCAGGGATATTCACCATTATCGTT
TCAGACCCACCTCCCAACCCCGAGGGGACCCGACAGGCCCGAAGGAATAGAAGAAGAAGGTGGAGAGAGA
GACAGAGACAGATCCATTCGATTAGTGAACGGATCTCGACGGTATCGGTTAACTTTTAAAAGAAAAGGGG
GGATTGGGGGGTACAGTGCAGGGGAAAGAATAGTAGACATAATAGCAACAGACATACAAACTAAAGAATT
ACAAAAACAAATTACAAAAATTCAAAATTTTATCGATAAGCTTGGGAGTTCCGCGTTACATAACTTACGG
TAAATGGCCCGCCTGGCTGACCGCCCAACGACCCCCGCCCATTGACGTCAATAATGACGTATGTTCCCAT
AGTAACGCCAATAGGGACTTTCCATTGACGTCAATGGGTGGAGTATTTACGGTAAACTGCCCACTTGGCA
GTACATCAAGTGTATCATATGCCAAGTACGCCCCCTATTGACGTCAATGACGGTAAATGGCCCGCCTGGC
ATTATGCCCAGTACATGACCTTATGGGACTTTCCTACTTGGCAGTACATCTACGTATTAGTCATCGCTAT
TACCATGGTGATGCGGTTTTGGCAGTACATCAATGGGCGTGGATAGCGGTTTGACTCACGGGGATTTCCA
AGTCTCCACCCCATTGACGTCAATGGGAGTTTGTTTTGGCACCAAAATCAACGGGACTTTCCAAAATGTC
GTAACAACTCCGCCCCATTGACGCAAATGGGCGGTAGGCGTGTACGGTGGGAGGTCTATATAAGCAGAGC
TCGTTTAGTGAACCGTCAGATCGCCTGGAGACGCCATCCACGCTGTTTTGACCTCCATAGAAGACACCGA
CTCTAGAGGATCCACTAGTCCAGTGTGGTGGAATTCTGCAGATATCAACAAGTTTGTACAAAAAAGCTGA
ACGAGAAACGTAAAATGATATAAATATCAATATATTAAATTAGATTTTGCATAAAAAACAGACTACATAA
TACTGTAAAACACAACATATCCAGTCACTATGGCGGCCGCATTAGGCACCCCAGGCTTTACACTTTATGC
TTCCGGCTCGTATAATGTGTGGATTTTGAGTTAGGATCCGTCGAGATTTTCAGGAGCTAAGGAAGCTAAA
ATGGAGAAAAAAATCACTGGATATACCACCGTTGATATATCCCAATGGCATCGTAAAGAACATTTTGAGG
CATTTCAGTCAGTTGCTCAATGTACCTATAACCAGACCGTTCAGCTGGATATTACGGCCTTTTTAAAGAC
CGTAAAGAAAAATAAGCACAAGTTTTATCCGGCCTTTATTCACATTCTTGCCCGCCTGATGAATGCTCAT
CCGGAATTCCGTATGGCAATGAAAGACGGTGAGCTGGTGATATGGGATAGTGTTCACCCTTGTTACACCG
TTTTCCATGAGCAAACTGAAACGTTTTCATCGCTCTGGAGTGAATACCACGACGATTTCCGGCAGTTTCT
ACACATATATTCGCAAGATGTGGCGTGTTACGGTGAAAACCTGGCCTATTTCCCTAAAGGGTTTATTGAG
AATATGTTTTTCGTCTCAGCCAATCCCTGGGTGAGTTTCACCAGTTTTGATTTAAACGTGGCCAATATGG
ACAACTTCTTCGCCCCCGTTTTCACCATGGGCAAATATTATACGCAAGGCGACAAGGTGCTGATGCCGCT
GGCGATTCAGGTTCATCATGCCGTTTGTGATGGCTTCCATGTCGGCAGAATGCTTAATGAATTACAACAG
TACTGCGATGAGTGGCAGGGCGGGGCGTAAAGATCTGGATCCGGCTTACTAAAAGCCAGATAACAGTATG
CGTATTTGCGCGCTGATTTTTGCGGTATAAGAATATATACTGATATGTATACCCGAAGTATGTCAAAAAG
AGGTATGCTATGAAGCAGCGTATTACAGTGACAGTTGACAGCGACAGCTATCAGTTGCTCAAGGCATATA
TGATGTCAATATCTCCGGTCTGGTAAGCACAACCATGCAGAATGAAGCCCGTCGTCTGCGTGCCGAACGC
TGGAAAGCGGAAAATCAGGAAGGGATGGCTGAGGTCGCCCGGTTTATTGAAATGAACGGCTCTTTTGCTG
ACGAGAACAGGGGCTGGTGAAATGCAGTTTAAGGTTTACACCTATAAAAGAGAGAGCCGTTATCGTCTGT
TTGTGGATGTACAGAGTGATATTATTGACACGCCCGGGCGACGGATGGTGATCCCCCTGGCCAGTGCACG
TCTGCTGTCAGATAAAGTCTCCCGTGAACTTTACCCGGTGGTGCATATCGGGGATGAAAGCTGGCGCATG
ATGACCACCGATATGGCCAGTGTGCCGGTCTCCGTTATCGGGGAAGAAGTGGCTGATCTCAGCCACCGCG
AAAATGACATCAAAAACGCCATTAACCTGATGTTCTGGGGAATATAAATGTCAGGCTCCCTTATACACAG
CCAGTCTGCAGGTCGACCATAGTGACTGGATATGTTGTGTTTTACAGTATTATGTAGTCTGTTTTTTATG
CAAAATCTAATTTAATATATTGATATTTATATCATTTTACGTTTCTCGTTCAGCTTTCTTGTACAAAGTG
GTTGATATCCAGCACAGTGGCGGCCGCTCGAGTCTAGAGGGCCCGCGGTTCGAAGGTAAGCCTATCCCTA
ACCCTCTCCTCGGTCTCGATTCTACGCGTACCGGTTAGTAATGATCGACAATCAACCTCTGGATTACAAA
ATTTGTGAAAGATTGACTGGTATTCTTAACTATGTTGCTCCTTTTACGCTATGTGGATACGCTGCTTTAA
TGCCTTTGTATCATGCTATTGCTTCCCGTATGGCTTTCATTTTCTCCTCCTTGTATAAATCCTGGTTGCT
GTCTCTTTATGAGGAGTTGTGGCCCGTTGTCAGGCAACGTGGCGTGGTGTGCACTGTGTTTGCTGACGCA
ACCCCCACTGGTTGGGGCATTGCCACCACCTGTCAGCTCCTTTCCGGGACTTTCGCTTTCCCCCTCCCTA
TTGCCACGGCGGAACTCATCGCCGCCTGCCTTGCCCGCTGCTGGACAGGGGCTCGGCTGTTGGGCACTGA
CAATTCCGTGGTGTTGTCGGGGAAGCTGACGTCCTTTCCATGGCTGCTCGCCTGTGTTGCCACCTGGATT
CTGCGCGGGACGTCCTTCTGCTACGTCCCTTCGGCCCTCAATCCAGCGGACCTTCCTTCCCGCGGCCTGC
TGCCGGCTCTGCGGCCTCTTCCGCGTCTTCGCCTTCGCCCTCAGACGAGTCGGATCTCCCTTTGGGCCGC
CTCCCCGCCTGGCGATGGTACCGGTGTGGAAAGTCCCCAGGCTCCCCAGCAGGCAGAAGTATGCAAAGCA
TGCATCTCAATTAGTCAGCAACCAGGTGTGGAAAGTCCCCAGGCTCCCCAGCAGGCAGAAGTATGCAAAG
CATGCATCTCAATTAGTCAGCAACCATAGTCCCGCCCCTAACTCCGCCCATCCCGCCCCTAACTCCGCCC
AGTTCCGCCCATTCTCCGCCCCATGGCTGACTAATTTTTTTTATTTATGCAGAGGCCGAGGCCGCCTCTG
CCTCTGAGCTATTCCAGAAGTAGTGAGGAGGCTTTTTTGGAGGCCTAGGCTTTTGCAAAAAGCTCCCGGG
AGCTTGTATATCCATTTTCGGATCTGATCAGCACCTAGCATGGTGAGCAAGGGCGAGGAGCTGTTCACCG
GGGTGGTGCCCATCCTGGTCGAGCTGGACGGCGACGTAAACGGCCACAAGTTCAGCGTGTCCGGCGAGGG
CGAGGGCGATGCCACCTACGGCAAGCTGACCCTGAAGTTCATCTGCACCACCGGCAAGCTGCCCGTGCCC
TGGCCCACCCTCGTGACCACCTTCACCTACGGCGTGCAGTGCTTCGCCCGCTACCCCGACCACATGAAGC
AGCACGACTTCTTCAAGTCCGCCATGCCCGAAGGCTACGTCCAGGAGCGCACCATCTTCTTCAAGGACGA
CGGCAACTACAAGACCCGCGCCGAGGTGAAGTTCGAGGGCGACACCCTGGTGAACCGCATCGAGCTGAAG
GGCATCGACTTCAAGGAGGACGGCAACATCCTGGGGCACAAGCTGGAGTACAACTACAACAGCCACAAGG
TCTATATCACCGCCGACAAGCAGAAGAACGGCATCAAGGTGAACTTCAAGACCCGCCACAACATCGAGGA
CGGCAGCGTGCAGCTCGCCGACCACTACCAGCAGAACACCCCCATCGGCGACGGCCCCGTGCTGCTGCCC
GACAACCACTACCTGAGCACCCAGTCCGCCCTGAGCAAAGACCCCAACGAGAAGCGCGATCACATGGTCC
TGCTGGAGTTCGTGACCGCCGCCGGGATCACTCTCGGCATGGACGAGCTGTACAAGTAAGGTACCTTTAA
GACCAATGACTTACAAGGCAGCTGTAGATCTTAGCCACTTTTTAAAAGAAAAGGGGGGACTGGAAGGGCT
AATTCACTCCCAACGAAGACAAGATCTGCTTTTTGCTTGTACTGGGTCTCTCTGGTTAGACCAGATCTGA
GCCTGGGAGCTCTCTGGCTAACTAGGGAACCCACTGCTTAAGCCTCAATAAAGCTTGCCTTGAGTGCTTC
AAGTAGTGTGTGCCCGTCTGTTGTGTGACTCTGGTAACTAGAGATCCCTCAGACCCTTTTAGTCAGTGTG
GAAAATCTCTAGCAGTAGTAGTTCATGTCATCTTATTATTCAGTATTTATAACTTGCAAAGAAATGAATA
TCAGAGAGTGAGAGGAACTTGTTTATTGCAGCTTATAATGGTTACAAATAAAGCAATAGCATCACAAATT
TCACAAATAAAGCATTTTTTTCACTGCATTCTAGTTGTGGTTTGTCCAAACTCATCAATGTATCTTATCA
TGTCTGGCTCTAGCTATCCCGCCCCTAACTCCGCCCATCCCGCCCCTAACTCCGCCCAGTTCCGCCCATT
CTCCGCCCCATGGCTGACTAATTTTTTTTATTTATGCAGAGGCCGAGGCCGCCTCGGCCTCTGAGCTATT
CCAGAAGTAGTGAGGAGGCTTTTTTGGAGGCCTAGGGACGTACCCAATTCGCCCTATAGTGAGTCGTATT
ACGCGCGCTCACTGGCCGTCGTTTTACAACGTCGTGACTGGGAAAACCCTGGCGTTACCCAACTTAATCG
CCTTGCAGCACATCCCCCTTTCGCCAGCTGGCGTAATAGCGAAGAGGCCCGCACCGATCGCCCTTCCCAA
CAGTTGCGCAGCCTGAATGGCGAATGGG
[124 nt withheld, positions 6959-7082]
C
[91 nt withheld, positions 7084-7174]
A
[49 nt withheld, positions 7176-7224]
CCTTTGACGTTGGAGTCCACGTTCTTT
[37 nt withheld, positions 7252-7288]
ACCCTATCTCGGTCTATTCTTTTGATTTATAAGGGATTTTGCCGATTTCGGCCTATTGGTTAAAAAATGA
GCTGATTTAACAAAAATTTAACGCGAATTTTAACAAAATATTAACGCTTACAATTTAGGTGGCACTTTTC
GGGGAAATGTGCGCGGAACCCCTATTTGTTTATTTTTCTAAATACATTCAAATATGTATCCGCTCATGAG
ACAATAACCCTGATAAATGCTTCAATAATATTGAAAAAGGAAGAGTATGAGTATTCAACATTTCCGTGTC
GCCCTTATTCCCTTTTTTGCGGCATTTTGCCTTCCTGTTTTTGCTCACCCAGAAACGCTGGTGAAAGTAA
AAGATGCTGAAGATCAGTTGGGTGCACGAGTGGGTTACATCGAACTGGATCTCAACAGCGGTAAGATCCT
TGAGAGTTTTCGCCCCGAAGAACGTTTTCCAATGATGAGCACTTTTAAAGTTCTGCTATGTGGCGCGGTA
TTATCCCGTATTGACGCCGGGCAAGAGCAACTCGGTCGCCGCATACACTATTCTCAGAATGACTTGGTTG
AGTACTCACCAGTCACAGAAAAGCATCTTACGGATGGCATGACAGTAAGAGAATTATGCAGTGCTGCCAT
AACCATGAGTGATAACACTGCGGCCAACTTACTTCTGACAACGATCGGAGGACCGAAGGAGCTAACCGCT
TTTTTGCACAACATGGGGGATCATGTAACTCGCCTTGATCGTTGGGAACCGGAGCTGAATGAAGCCATAC
CAAACGACGAGCGTGACACCACGATGCCTGTAGCAATGGCAACAACGTTGCGCAAACTATTAACTGGCGA
ACTACTTACTCTAGCTTCCCGGCAACAATTAATAGACTGGATGGAGGCGGATAAAGTTGCAGGACCACTT
CTGCGCTCGGCCCTTCCGGCTGGCTGGTTTATTGCTGATAAATCTGGAGCCGGTGAGCGTGGGTCTCGCG
GTATCATTGCAGCACTGGGGCCAGATGGTAAGCCCTCCCGTATCGTAGTTATCTACACGACGGGGAGTCA
GGCAACTATGGATGAACGAAATAGACAGATCGCTGAGATAGGTGCCTCACTGATTAAGCATTGGTAACTG
TCAGACCAAGTTTACTCATATATACTTTAGATTGATTTAAAACTTCATTTTTAATTTAAAAGGATCTAGG
TGAAGATCCTTTTTGATAATCTCATGACCAAAATCCCTTAACGTGAGTTTTCGTTCCACTGAGCGTCAGA
CCCCGTAGAAAAGATCAAAGGATCTTCTTGAGATCCTTTTTTTCTGCGCGTAATCTGCTGCTTGCAAACA
AAAAAACCACCGCTACCAGCGGTGGTTTGTTTGCCGGATCAAGAGCTACCAACTCTTTTTCCGAAGGTAA
CTGGCTTCAGCAGAGCGCAGATACCAAATACTGTTCTTCTAGTGTAGCCGTAGTTAGGCCACCACTTCAA
GAACTCTGTAGCACCGCCTACATACCTCGCTCTGCTAATCCTGTTACCAGTGGCTGCTGCCAGTGGCGAT
AAGTCGTGTCTTACCGGGTTGGACTCAAGACGATAGTTACCGGATAAGGCGCAGCGGTCGGGCTGAACGG
GGGGTTCGTGCACACAGCCCAGCTTGGAGCGAACGACCTACACCGAACTGAGATACCTACAGCGTGAGCT
ATGAGAAAGCGCCACGCTTCCCGAAGGGAGAAAGGCGGACAGGTATCCGGTAAGCGGCAGGGTCGGAACA
GGAGAGCGCACGAGGGAGCTTCCAGGGGGAAACGCCTGGTATCTTTATAGTCCTGTCGGGTTTCGCCACC
TCTGACTTGAGCGTCGATTTTTGTGATGCTCGTCAGGGGGGCGGAGCCTATGGAAAAACGCCAGCAACGC
GGCCTTTTTACGGTTCCTGGCCTTTTGCTGGCCTTTTGCTCACATGTTCTTTCCTGCGTTATCCCCTGAT
TCTGTGGATAACCGTATTACCGCCTTTGAGTGAGCTGATACCGCTCGCCGCAGCCGAACGACCGAGCGCA
GCGAGTCAGTGAGCGAGGAAGCGGAAGAGCGCCCAATACGCAAACCGCCTCTCCCCGCGCGTTGGCCGAT
TCATTAATGCAGCTGGCACGACAGGTTTCCCGACTGGAAAGCGGGCAGTGAGCGCAACGCAATTAATGTG
AGTTAGCTCACTCATTAGGCACCCCAGGCTTTACACTTTATGCTTCCGGCTCGTATGTTGTGTGGAATTG
TGAGCGGATAACAATTTCACACAGGAAACAGCTATGACCATGATTACGCCAAGCGCGCAATTAACCCTCA
CTAAAGGGAACAAAAGCTGGAGCTGCAAGCTT
